>Addgene plasmid #177222 | mU6-sgLkb1_2nd-hU6-sgNT | addgene full sequence | sequence record 350113 | Addgene NGS Result
GGGTGGGTCCGGGGGCGGGCTCAGGGGCGGGCTCAGGGGCGGGGCGGGCGCCCGAAGGTCCTCCGGAGGC
CCGGCATTCTGCACGCTTCAAAAGCGCACGTCTGCCGCGCTGTTCTCCTCTTCCTCATCTCCGGGACCCG
GGATGCCCAAGAAGAAGAGGAAGGTGTCCAATTTACTGACCGTACACCAAAATTTGCCTGCATTACCGGT
CGATGCAACGAGTGATGAGGTTCGCAAGAACCTGATGGACATGTTCAGGGATCGCCAGGCGTTTTCTGAG
CATACCTGGAAAATGCTTCTGTCCGTTTGCCGGTCGTGGGCGGCATGGTGCAAGTTGAATAACCGGAAAT
GGTTTCCCGCAGAACCTGAAGATGTTCGCGATTATCTTCTATATCTTCAGGCGCGCGGTCTGGCAGTAAA
AACTATCCAGCAACATTTGGGCCAGCTAAACATGCTTCATCGTCGGTCCGGGCTGCCACGACCAAGTGAC
AGCAATGCTGTTTCACTGGTTATGCGGCGGATCCGAAAAGAAAACGTTGATGCCGGTGAACGTGCAAAAC
AGGCTCTAGCGTTCGAACGCACTGATTTCGACCAGGTTCGTTCACTCATGGAAAATAGCGATCGCTGCCA
GGATATACGTAATCTGGCATTTCTGGGGATTGCTTATAACACCCTGTTACGTATAGCCGAAATTGCCAGG
ATCAGGGTTAAAGATATCTCACGTACTGACGGTGGGAGAATGTTAATCCATATTGGCAGAACGAAAACGC
TGGTTAGCACCGCAGGTGTAGAGAAGGCACTTAGCCTGGGGGTAACTAAACTGGTCGAGCGATGGATTTC
CGTCTCTGGTGTAGCTGATGATCCGAATAACTACCTGTTTTGCCGGGTCAGAAAAAATGGTGTTGCCGCG
CCATCTGCCACCAGCCAGCTATCAACTCGCGCCCTGGAAGGGATTTTTGAAGCAACTCATCGATTGATTT
ACGGCGCTAAGGATGACTCTGGTCAGAGATACCTGGCCTGGTCTGGACACAGTGCCCGTGTCGGAGCCGC
GCGAGATATGGCCCGCGCTGGAGTTTCAATACCGGAGATCATGCAAGCTGGTGGCTGGACCAATGTAAAT
ATTGTCATGAACTATATCCGTAACCTGGATAGTGAAACAGGGGCAATGGTGCGCCTGCTGGAAGATGGCG
ATTAGCCATGTTTAAGGGTTCCGGTTCCACTAGGTACAATTCGATATCAAGCTTATCGATAATCAACCTC
TGGATTACAAAATTTGTGAAAGATTGACTGGTATTCTTAACTATGTTGCTCCTTTTACGCTATGTGGATA
CGCTGCTTTAATGCCTTTGTATCATGCTATTGCTTCCCGTATGGCTTTCATTTTCTCCTCCTTGTATAAA
TCCTGGTTGCTGTCTCTTTATGAGGAGTTGTGGCCCGTTGTCAGGCAACGTGGCGTGGTGTGCACTGTGT
TTGCTGACGCAACCCCCACTGGTTGGGGCATTGCCACCACCTGTCAGCTCCTTTCCGGGACTTTCGCTTT
CCCCCTCCCTATTGCCACGGCGGAACTCATCGCCGCCTGCCTTGCCCGCTGCTGGACAGGGGCTCGGCTG
TTGGGCACTGACAATTCCGTGGTGTTGTCGGGGAAATCATCGTCCTTTCCTTGGCTGCTCGCCTGTGTTG
CCACCTGGATTCTGCGCGGGACGTCCTTCTGCTACGTCCCTTCGGCCCTCAATCCAGCGGACCTTCCTTC
CCGCGGCCTGCTGCCGGCTCTGCGGCCTCTTCCGCGTCTTCGCCTTCGCCCTCAGACGAGTCGGATCTCC
CTTTGGGCCGCCTCCCCGCATCGATACCGTCGACCTCGATCGAGACCTAGAAAAACATGGAGCAATCACA
AGTAGCAATACAGCAGCTACCAATGCTGATTGTGCCTGGCTAGAAGCACAAGAGGAGGAGGAGGTGGGTT
TTCCAGTCACACCTCAGGTACCTTTAAGACCAATGACTTACAAGGCAGCTGTAGATCTTAGCCACTTTTT
AAAAGAAAAGGGGGGACTGGAAGGGCTAATTCACTCCCAACGAAGACAAGATATCCTTGATCTGTGGATC
TACCACACACAAGGCTACTTCCCTGATTGGCAGAACTACACACCAGGGCCAGGGATCAGATATCCACTGA
CCTTTGGATGGTGCTACAAGCTAGTACCAGTTGAGCAAGAGAAGGTAGAAGAAGCCAATGAAGGAGAGAA
CACCCGCTTGTTACACCCTGTGAGCCTGCATGGGATGGATGACCCGGAGAGAGAAGTATTAGAGTGGAGG
TTTGACAGCCGCCTAGCATTTCATCACATGGCCCGAGAGCTGCATCCGGACTGTACTGGGTCTCTCTGGT
TAGACCAGATCTGAGCCTGGGAGCTCTCTGGCTAACTAGGGAACCCACTGCTTAAGCCTCAATAAAGCTT
GCCTTGAGTGCTTCAAGTAGTGTGTGCCCGTCTGTTGTGTGACTCTGGTAACTAGAGATCCCTCAGACCC
TTTTAGTCAGTGTGGAAAATCTCTAGCAGCATGTGAGCAAAAGGCCAGCAAAAGGCCAGGAACCGTAAAA
AGGCCGCGTTGCTGGCGTTTTTCCATAGGCTCCGCCCCCCTGACGAGCATCACAAAAATCGACGCTCAAG
TCAGAGGTGGCGAAACCCGACAGGACTATAAAGATACCAGGCGTTTCCCCCTGGAAGCTCCCTCGTGCGC
TCTCCTGTTCCGACCCTGCCGCTTACCGGATACCTGTCCGCCTTTCTCCCTTCGGGAAGCGTGGCGCTTT
CTCATAGCTCACGCTGTAGGTATCTCAGTTCGGTGTAGGTCGTTCGCTCCAAGCTGGGCTGTGTGCACGA
ACCCCCCGTTCAGCCCGACCGCTGCGCCTTATCCGGTAACTATCGTCTTGAGTCCAACCCGGTAAGACAC
GACTTATCGCCACTGGCAGCAGCCACTGGTAACAGGATTAGCAGAGCGAGGTATGTAGGCGGTGCTACAG
AGTTCTTGAAGTGGTGGCCTAACTACGGCTACACTAGAAGAACAGTATTTGGTATCTGCGCTCTGCTGAA
GCCAGTTACCTTCGGAAAAAGAGTTGGTAGCTCTTGATCCGGCAAACAAACCACCGCTGGTAGCGGTGGT
TTTTTTGTTTGCAAGCAGCAGATTACGCGCAGAAAAAAAGGATCTCAAGAAGATCCTTTGATCTTTTCTA
CGGGGTCTGACGCTCAGTGGAACGAAAACTCACGTTAAGGGATTTTGGTCATGAGATTATCAAAAAGGAT
CTTCACCTAGATCCTTTTAAATTAAAAATGAAGTTTTAAATCAATCTAAAGTATATATGAGTAAACTTGG
TCTGACAGTTACCAATGCTTAATCAGTGAGGCACCTATCTCAGCGATCTGTCTATTTCGTTCATCCATAG
TTGCCTGACTCCCCGTCGTGTAGATAACTACGATACGGGAGGGCTTACCATCTGGCCCCAGTGCTGCAAT
GATACCGCGAGACCCACGCTCACCGGCTCCAGATTTATCAGCAATAAACCAGCCAGCCGGAAGGGCCGAG
CGCAGAAGTGGTCCTGCAACTTTATCCGCCTCCATCCAGTCTATTAATTGTTGCCGGGAAGCTAGAGTAA
GTAGTTCGCCAGTTAATAGTTTGCGCAACGTTGTTGCCATTGCTACAGGCATCGTGGTGTCACGCTCGTC
GTTTGGTATGGCTTCATTCAGCTCCGGTTCCCAACGATCAAGGCGAGTTACATGATCCCCCATGTTGTGC
AAAAAAGCGGTTAGCTCCTTCGGTCCTCCGATCGTTGTCAGAAGTAAGTTGGCCGCAGTGTTATCACTCA
TGGTTATGGCAGCACTGCATAATTCTCTTACTGTCATGCCATCCGTAAGATGCTTTTCTGTGACTGGTGA
GTACTCAACCAAGTCATTCTGAGAATAGTGTATGCGGCGACCGAGTTGCTCTTGCCCGGCGTCAATACGG
GATAATACCGCGCCACATAGCAGAACTTTAAAAGTGCTCATCATTGGAAAACGTTCTTCGGGGCGAAAAC
TCTCAAGGATCTTACCGCTGTTGAGATCCAGTTCGATGTAACCCACTCGTGCACCCAACTGATCTTCAGC
ATCTTTTACTTTCACCAGCGTTTCTGGGTGAGCAAAAACAGGAAGGCAAAATGCCGCAAAAAAGGGAATA
AGGGCGACACGGAAATGTTGAATACTCATACTCTTCCTTTTTCAATATTATTGAAGCATTTATCAGGGTT
ATTGTCTCATGAGCGGATACATATTTGAATGTATTTAGAAAAATAAACAAATAGGGGTTCCGCGCACATT
TCCCCGAAAAGTGCCACCTGACGTCGACGGATCGGGAGATCTCCCGATCCCCTATGGTGCACTCTCAGTA
CAATCTGCTCTGATGCCGCATAGTTAAGCCAGTATCTGCTCCCTGCTTGTGTGTTGGAGGTCGCTGAGTA
GTGCGCGAGCAAAATTTAAGCTACAACAAGGCAAGGCTTGACCGACAATTGCATGAAGAATCTGCTTAGG
GTTAGGCGTTTTGCGCTGCTTCGCGATGTACGGGCCAGATATACGCGTTGACATTGATTATTGACTAGTT
ATTAATAGTAATCAATTACGGGGTCATTAGTTCATAGCCCATATATGGAGTTCCGCGTTACATAACTTAC
GGTAAATGGCCCGCCTGGCTGACCGCCCAACGACCCCCGCCCATTGACGTCAATAATGACGTATGTTCCC
ATAGTAACGCCAATAGGGACTTTCCATTGACGTCAATGGGTGGAGTATTTACGGTAAACTGCCCACTTGG
CAGTACATCAAGTGTATCATATGCCAAGTACGCCCCCTATTGACGTCAATGACGGTAAATGGCCCGCCTG
GCATTATGCCCAGTACATGACCTTATGGGACTTTCCTACTTGGCAGTACATCTACGTATTAGTCATCGCT
ATTACCATGGTGATGCGGTTTTGGCAGTACATCAATGGGCGTGGATAGCGGTTTGACTCACGGGGATTTC
CAAGTCTCCACCCCATTGACGTCAATGGGAGTTTGTTTTGGCACCAAAATCAACGGGACTTTCCAAAATG
TCGTAACAACTCCGCCCCATTGACGCAAATGGGCGGTAGGCGTGTACGGTGGGAGGTCTATATAAGCAGC
GCGTTTTGCCTGTACTGGGTCTCTCTGGTTAGACCAGATCTGAGCCTGGGAGCTCTCTGGCTAACTAGGG
AACCCACTGCTTAAGCCTCAATAAAGCTTGCCTTGAGTGCTTCAAGTAGTGTGTGCCCGTCTGTTGTGTG
ACTCTGGTAACTAGAGATCCCTCAGACCCTTTTAGTCAGTGTGGAAAATCTCTAGCAGTGGCGCCCGAAC
AGGGACTTGAAAGCGAAAGGGAAACCAGAGGAGCTCTCTCGACGCAGGACTCGGCTTGCTGAAGCGCGCA
CGGCAAGAGGCGAGGGGCGGCGACTGGTGAGTACGCCAAAAATTTTGACTAGCGGAGGCTAGAAGGAGAG
AGATGGGTGCGAGAGCGTCAGTATTAAGCGGGGGAGAATTAGATCGCGATGGGAAAAAATTCGGTTAAGG
CCAGGGGGAAAGAAAAAATATAAATTAAAACATATAGTATGGGCAAGCAGGGAGCTAGAACGATTCGCAG
TTAATCCTGGCCTGTTAGAAACATCAGAAGGCTGTAGACAAATACTGGGACAGCTACAACCATCCCTTCA
GACAGGATCAGAAGAACTTAGATCATTATATAATACAGTAGCAACCCTCTATTGTGTGCATCAAAGGATA
GAGATAAAAGACACCAAGGAAGCTTTAGACAAGATAGAGGAAGAGCAAAACAAAAGTAAGACCACCGCAC
AGCAAGCGGCCGGCCGCTGATCTTCAGACCTGGAGGAGGAGATATGAGGGACAATTGGAGAAGTGAATTA
TATAAATATAAAGTAGTAAAAATTGAACCATTAGGAGTAGCACCCACCAAGGCAAAGAGAAGAGTGGTGC
AGAGAGAAAAAAGAGCAGTGGGAATAGGAGCTTTGTTCCTTGGGTTCTTGGGAGCAGCAGGAAGCACTAT
GGGCGCAGCGTCAATGACGCTGACGGTACAGGCCAGACAATTATTGTCTGGTATAGTGCAGCAGCAGAAC
AATTTGCTGAGGGCTATTGAGGCGCAACAGCATCTGTTGCAACTCACAGTCTGGGGCATCAAGCAGCTCC
AGGCAAGAATCCTGGCTGTGGAAAGATACCTAAAGGATCAACAGCTCCTGGGGATTTGGGGTTGCTCTGG
AAAACTCATTTGCACCACTGCTGTGCCTTGGAATGCTAGTTGGAGTAATAAATCTCTGGAACAGATTTGG
AATCACACGACCTGGATGGAGTGGGACAGAGAAATTAACAATTACACAAGCTTAATACACTCCTTAATTG
AAGAATCGCAAAACCAGCAAGAAAAGAATGAACAAGAATTATTGGAATTAGATAAATGGGCAAGTTTGTG
GAATTGGTTTAACATAACAAATTGGCTGTGGTATATAAAATTATTCATAATGATAGTAGGAGGCTTGGTA
GGTTTAAGAATAGTTTTTGCTGTACTTTCTATAGTGAATAGAGTTAGGCAGGGATATTCACCATTATCGT
TTCAGACCCACCTCCCAACCCCGAGGGGACCCGACAGGCCCGAAGGAATAGAAGAAGAAGGTGGAGAGAG
AGACAGAGACAGATCCATTCGATTAGTGAACGGATCGGCACTGCGTGCGCCAATTCTGCAGACAAATGGC
AGTATTCATCCACAATTTTAAAAGAAAAGGGGGGATTGGGGGGTACAGTGCAGGGGAAAGAATAGTAGAC
ATAATAGCAACAGACATACAAACTAAAGAATTACAAAAACAAATTACAAAAATTCAAAATTTTCGGGTTT
ATTACAGGGACAGCAGAGATCCAGTTTGGTTAGTACCGGGCCCGCTCTAGCCCTGCAGGAACTGTTTAAA
CTGTGATCCGACGCGCCATCTCTAGGCCCGCGCCGGCCCCCTCGCACGGACTTGTGGGAGAAGCTCGGCT
ACTCCCCTGCCCCGGTTAATTTGCATATAATATTTCCTAGTAACTATAGAGGCTTAATGTGCGATAAAAG
ACAGATAATCTGTTCTTTTTAATACTAGCTACATTTTACATGATAGGCTTGGATTTCTATAAGAGATACA
AATACTAAATTATTATTTTAAAAAACAGCACAAAAGGAAACTCACCCTAACTGTAAAGTAATTGTGTGTT
TTGAGACTATAAGTATCCCTTGGAGAACCACCTTGTTGGCGAGGTATTCGGCTCCGCGGTTTGAGAGCTA
AGCAGAAAGCTGCATAGCAAGTTCAAATAAGGCTAGTCCGTACACAACTTGAAAAAGTGGCAGCCGAGTC
GGCTGCTTTTTTTGCTCGAATCTACACTCAGCTATGGCGCGCCCCAAGGTCGGGCAGGAAGAGGGCCTAT
TTCCCATGATTCCTTCATATTTGCATATACGATACAAGGCTGTTAGAGAGATAATTGGAATTAATTTGAC
TGTAAACACAAAGATATTAGTACAAAATACGTGACGTAGAAAGTAATAATTTCTTGGGTAGTTTGCAGTT
TTAAAATTATGTTTTAAAATGGACTATCATATGCTTACCGTAACTTGAAAGTATTTCGATTTCTTGGCTT
TATATATCTTGTGGAAAGCCAGAAACATGGAAGCTGCGCAGGATCCCCAAGTTTCAGAGCTAAGCACAAG
AGTGCATAGCAAGTTGAAATAAGGCTAGTCCGTTTACAACTTGAAAAAGTGGCACCCGAGTCGGGTGCTT
TTTTTGTTTGGCGCGCCTATGGCTTAATTAACATGGCGGCCGCATTCTACCGGGTAGGGGAGGCGCTTTT
CCCAAGGCAGTCTGGAGCATGCGCTTTAGCAGCCCCGCTGGGCACTTGGCGCTACACAAGTGGCCTCTGG
CCTCGCACACATTCCACATCCACCGGTAGGCGCCAACCGGCTCCGTTCTTTGGTGGCCCCTTCGCGCCAC
CTTCTACTCCTCCCCTAGTCAGGAAGTTCCCCCCCGCCCCGCAGCTCGCGTCGTGCAGGACGTGACAAAT
GGAAGTAGCACGTCTCACTAGTCTCGTGCAGATGGACAGCACCGCTGAGCAATGGAAGCGGGTAGGCCTT
TGGGGCAGCGGCCAATAGCAGCTTTGCTCCTTCGCTTTCTGGGCTCAGAGGCTGGGAAG
Features (pLannotate 1.2.2; 21 found; start..end, strand, type, name):
    165..1195    +  CDS            Cre (fragment): site-specific recombinase Cre is a site-specific recombinase from bacteriophage P1. Recombination occurs at loxP sequences.
   1228..1251    +  misc_feature   MCS (fragment): pBluescript multiple cloning site
   1251..1839    +  misc_feature   WPRE: woodchuck hepatitis virus posttranscriptional regulatory element
   1840..1859    +  misc_feature   MCS (fragment): pBluescript multiple cloning site
   1861..2361    +  CDS            nef (fragment): NEF_HV1LA - Experimental evidence at protein level: Swiss-Prot protein existence level 1. Extracellular Nef protein targets CD4(+) T-lymphocytes for apoptosis by interacting with CXCR4 surface receptors. From Human immunodeficiency virus type 1 group M subtype B (isolate Lai) (HIV-1).
   2368..2548    +  LTR            5' LTR (truncated): truncated 5' long terminal repeat (LTR) from HIV-1
   2610..3198    -  rep_origin     ori: high-copy-number ColE1/pMB1/pBR322/pUC origin of replication
   3369..4229    -  CDS            AmpR: β-lactamase; bla; confers resistance to ampicillin, carbenicillin, and related antibiotics
   4230..4334    -  promoter       AmpR promoter: bla
   4393..4445    -  misc_feature   bom (fragment): basis of mobility region from pBR322
   4600..4979    +  enhancer       CMV enhancer: human cytomegalovirus immediate early enhancer
   4980..5179    +  promoter       CMV promoter: human cytomegalovirus (CMV) immediate early promoter
   5197..5377    +  LTR            5' LTR (truncated): truncated 5' long terminal repeat (LTR) from HIV-1
   5424..5549    +  misc_feature   HIV-1 Ψ: packaging signal of human immunodeficiency virus type 1
   5533..5871    +  CDS            HIV-1 gag (fragment): gag protein from human immunodeficiency virus 1; gag
   6046..6279    +  misc_feature   RRE: The Rev response element (RRE) of HIV-1 allows for Rev-dependent mRNA export from the nucleus to the cytoplasm.
   6656..6756    +  CDS            Rev (fragment): human immunodeficiency virus 1 (HIV-1) Rev protein; rev; enhances nuclear export of unspliced and incompletely spliced viral mRNAs
   6806..6923    +  misc_feature   cPPT/CTS: central polypurine tract and central termination sequence of HIV-1
   7005..7307    +  promoter       U6 promoter: RNA polymerase III promoter for mouse U6 snRNA (Das et al., 1988)
   7481..7718    +  promoter       U6 promoter: RNA polymerase III promoter for human U6 snRNA
   7892..135     +  promoter       PGK promoter (across the origin): mouse phosphoglycerate kinase 1 promoter
