[The description below was written by a language model from this plasmid's Addgene catalogue record and pLannotate feature annotations shown in this document.]
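Description:
mU6-sgLkb1_2nd-hU6-sgNT is a lentiviral transfer plasmid built on the pLL3.3 backbone that delivers two guide RNAs together with Cre recombinase. In bacteria it is maintained through a high-copy ColE1/pUC-type origin and selected with ampicillin via the β-lactamase gene. The viral portion has the layout of a Tat-independent HIV-1 vector. A CMV enhancer/promoter is fused to a truncated 5' LTR to drive genomic RNA production in packaging cells. This is followed by the Ψ packaging signal with a partial gag sequence, the Rev response element for Rev-dependent nuclear export, and the cPPT/CTS element. A WPRE sits downstream of the payload to enhance transcript expression, and a second truncated LTR, preceded by residual nef-derived sequence, closes the provirus.

The payload consists of three expression units in tandem. A mouse U6 promoter drives a guide targeting mouse Lkb1 (the "2nd" guide design for this gene), and a human U6 promoter drives a non-targeting control guide. Using two different RNA polymerase III promoters limits repeated sequence within the vector. Downstream, the mouse PGK promoter, which spans the numbering origin of the circular sequence record, drives Cre, annotated as a near-complete fragment. The feature table does not annotate the guide scaffolds, and no Cas9 is present, so the nuclease must come from the recipient cells or animal. The record states only that the plasmid expresses the two guides and Cre. That design would suit hosts carrying Cre-dependent alleles, where Cre recombination and Lkb1 editing occur in the same transduced cells. The non-targeting guide fills the second position of the dual-guide format, giving a single-gene knockout comparator.
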