Addgene plasmid #177222: mU6-sgLkb1_2nd-hU6-sgNT
Purpose: Expresses a Lkb1-targeting and a non-targeting gRNAs and Cre-recombinase
Depositing lab: Monte Winslow. Depositing organization: Stanford University.
Backbone
  Vector backbone: pLL3.3
  Vector type: Lentiviral
Growth in bacteria
  Bacterial resistance: Ampicillin, 100 μg/mL
  Growth temperature: 37°C
  Growth strain: NEB Stable
  Copy number: High Copy
Gene/Insert
  Gene/Insert name: sgLkb1_2nd/sgNT1
  gRNA/shRNA sequence: AAGCTGCGCAGGATCCCCAA/GCGAGGTATTCGGCTCCGCG
  Species: M. musculus (mouse)
  Promoter: mU6/hU6
  Cloning method: Gibson Cloning
Terms and licenses: Academic/Nonprofit Terms; Industry Terms: Not Available to Industry
How to cite: mU6-sgLkb1_2nd-hU6-sgNT was a gift from Monte Winslow (Addgene plasmid # 177222 ; http://n2t.net/addgene:177222 ; RRID:Addgene_177222)
